Addgene plasmid #60137: 3HX4
Purpose: Bacterial expression for structure determination; may not be full ORF
Depositing lab: Cheryl Arrowsmith. Depositing organization: University of Toronto.
Backbone
  Vector backbone: pET15-MHL
  Backbone manufacturer: SGC (Addgene plasmid # 26092)
  Backbone size w/o insert (bp): 7737
  Vector type: Bacterial Expression
Growth in bacteria
  Bacterial resistance: Ampicillin, 100 μg/mL
  Growth temperature: 37°C
  Growth strain: DH5alpha
  Copy number: High Copy
Gene/Insert
  Gene/Insert name: TgCDPK4:MAC03F-A01:C208088 (alt names: PDB IDs: 3HX4, 5DVR, 5DVT, 5DVU, 4IH8, 4IHP, 5JMS, 5JN2, 5W80, 5W8R, 5W91, 5W9E, 5W9R, 3KU2; TgCDPK4:MAC03D-DS-A01:C207456; CDPK1)
  Species: Toxoplasma gondii
  Insert size (bp): 1521
  Mutation: See comments
  Promoter: T7
  Tag / fusion protein: 6xHis (N terminal on backbone); TEV cleavage site (N terminal on backbone)
  Cloning method: Ligation Independent Cloning
  Sequencing primers: 5′ T7; 3′ T7 Terminal
Terms and licenses: Academic/Nonprofit Terms; Industry Terms: Not Available to Industry
Depositor comments: For more information, please see: PDB / SGC 3HX4 http://www.thesgc.org/structures/3hx4/ 5DVR http://www.thesgc.org/structures/5dvr 5DVT http://www.thesgc.org/structures/5dvt 5DVU http://www.thesgc.org/structures/5DVU 4IH8 http://www.thesgc.org/structures/4IH8/ 4IHP http://www.thesgc.org/structures/4IHP/ 5JMS http://www.thesgc.org/structures/5JMS/ 5JN2 http://www.thesgc.org/structures/5JN2/ 5W80 http://www.thesgc.org/structures/5W80/ 5W8R http://www.thesgc.org/structures/5W8R/ 5W91 http://www.thesgc.org/structures/5W91/ 5W9E http://www.thesgc.org/structures/5W9E/ 5W9R http://www.thesgc.org/structures/5W9R/ 3KU2 http://www.thesgc.org/structures/3KU2
How to cite: 3HX4 was a gift from Cheryl Arrowsmith (Addgene plasmid # 60137 ; http://n2t.net/addgene:60137 ; RRID:Addgene_60137)
