[The description below was written by a language model from this plasmid's Addgene catalogue record.]
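Description:
3HX4 is a bacterial expression plasmid built on the pET15-MHL backbone, a pET-type vector from a structural genomics programme designed for ligation-independent cloning. It is maintained in E. coli as a high-copy plasmid under ampicillin selection. No feature table accompanies the record, so the origin of replication and other backbone elements are not itemised. The backbone is listed at about 7.7 kb without insert.

The insert is a roughly 1.5 kb coding fragment from Toxoplasma gondii, recorded as TgCDPK4 and also under the alternative name CDPK1, a calcium-dependent protein kinase. Expression is driven by the T7 promoter, so protein production requires a host that supplies T7 RNA polymerase. The backbone adds an N-terminal 6xHis tag for metal-affinity purification, followed by a TEV protease cleavage site that allows the tag to be removed after purification.

The stated purpose is recombinant protein production for structure determination, and the record cautions that the insert may not be the complete open reading frame, as is common for constructs with boundaries optimised for crystallisation. The plasmid takes its name from one of the associated Protein Data Bank entries, and the record links it to a series of further deposited structures, which suggests the same construct supported repeated crystallographic work on this kinase. The mutation field only refers to the depositor comments, which list structure entries and describe no specific sequence changes, so any differences from the native sequence are not stated.
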