>Addgene plasmid #60137 | 3HX4 | depositor partial sequence | sequence record 96086 | Insert DNA Sequence
ATGGGGCAGCAGGAAAGCACTCTTGGGGGTGCGGCCGGGGAGCCTCGCTCGCGCGGTCATGCGGCGGGGA
CCAGCGGTGGACCAGGAGACCATCTCCACGCGACGCCCGGGATGTTCGTTCAGCATTCGACTGCGATCTT
CTCCGACCGGTACAAGGGACAGCGGGTGTTGGGGAAGGGGTCTTTTGGTGAGGTGATTCTGTGCAAAGAC
AAGATCACCGGTCAGGAGTGTGCGGTGAAGGTCATTAGCAAGCGCCAAGTGAAGCAGAAGACGGACAAGG
AGTCTCTGCTTCGCGAGGTGCAGTTGCTGAAGCAGCTGGACCACCCCAACATCATGAAGCTGTATGAATT
CTTCGAGGACAAAGGCTACTTCTACCTCGTCGGCGAAGTGTACACGGGAGGCGAGTTGTTCGACGAGATC
ATTTCCCGCAAGCGCTTCAGCGAAGTCGATGCGGCGCGGATCATCCGCCAAGTCCTCAGCGGCATCACGT
ACATGCACAAAAATAAAATCGTACATCGGGACCTCAAACCGGAAAACCTGCTCCTGGAAAGCAAAAGCAA
GGACGCGAACATCCGCATCATCGACTTTGGCCTCAGCACTCACTTCGAAGCGAGCAAGAAGATGAAGGAC
AAAATCGGAACTGCATACTACATCGCACCCGAGGTCCTCCACGGCACTTACGACGAGAAATGCGACGTAT
GGTCGACCGGTGTTATTCTCTACATCCTTCTTTCCGGATGCCCACCCTTCAATGGAGCAAACGAGTACGA
CATCCTGAAGAAGGTTGAGAAAGGCAAGTACACCTTTGAACTGCCTCAGTGGAAGAAAGTGTCAGAGAGC
GCAAAAGATTTGATTCGCAAAATGCTGACCTACGTCCCCAGCATGAGAATCAGCGCGCGAGATGCTCTGG
ACCACGAGTGGATCCAGACCTACACGAAGGAGCAGATCAGCGTGGACGTTCCGTCTCTGGACAACGCCAT
TCTCAACATCCGACAGTTCCAAGGCACTCAGAAGCTCGCGCAAGCTGCGCTGCTCTACATGGGCTCGAAA
CTGACAAGCCAAGACGAAACGAAGGAACTGACGGCCATCTTCCATAAGATGGACAAGAATGGAGACGGGC
AACTGGACCGTGCAGAGCTCATCGAAGGGTACAAGGAGTTGATGCGGATGAAGGGCCAAGATGCGAGCAT
GCTCGACGCGAGCGCTGTTGAACACGAAGTTGACCAGGTCTTGGACGCAGTCGACTTCGACAAAAACGGC
TACATCGAGTACTCTGAGTTCGTCACCGTGGCGATGGACAGAAAGACGCTGCTTTCGCGAGAACGCCTGG
AGCGCGCCTTCCGGATGTTTGACTCCGACAACTCAGGAAAGATTTCTTCCACTGAGCTGGCCACCATCTT
TGGCGTCTCCGACGTGGACAGCGAAACATGGAAGAGCGTGCTGTCTGAGGTCGACAAGAATAACGACGGC
GAAGTCGACTTTGACGAGTTTCAACAGATGCTCTTGAAGCTCTGCGGAAAC
