>Addgene plasmid #60137 | 3HX4 | addgene partial sequence | sequence record 97238 | T7term 5'-GCTAGTTATTGCTCAGCGG-3'
TTCGGGCTTTGTTAGCAGCCGGATCCTCGAGTGCGGCCGCAAGCTTCGTCATCAGTTTCCGCAGAGCTTC
AAGAGCATCTGTTGAAACTCGTCAAAGTCGACTTCGCCGTCGTTATTCTTGTCGACCTCAGACAGCACGC
TCTTCCATGTTTCGCTGTCCACGTCGGAGACGCCAAAGATGGTGGCCAGCTCAGTGGAAGAAATCTTTCC
TGAGTTGTCGGAGTCAAACATCCGGAAGGCGCGCTCCAGGCGTTCTCGCGAAAGCAGCGTCTTTCTGTCC
ATCGCCACGGTGACGAACTCAGAGTACTCGATGTAGCCGTTTTTGTCGAAGTCGACTGCGTCCAAGACCT
GGTCAACTTCGTGTTCAACAGCGCTCGCGTCGAGCATGCTCGCATCTTGGCCCTTCATCCGCATCAACTC
CTTGTACCCTTCGATGAGCTCTGCACGGTCCAGTTGCCCGTCTCCATTCTTGTCCATCTTATGGAAGATG
GCCGTCAGTTCCTTCGTTTCGTCTTGGCTTGTCAGTTTCGAGCCCATGTAGAGCAGCGCAGCTTGCGCGA
GCTTCTGAGTGCCTTGGAACTGTCGGATGTTGAGAATGGCGTTGTCCAGAGACGGAACGTCCACGCTGAT
CTGCTCCTTCGTGTAGGTCTGGATCCACTCGTGGTCCAGAGCATCTCGCGCGCTGATTCTCATGCTGGGG
ACGTAGGTCAGCATTTTGCGAATCAAATCTTTTGCGCTCTCTGACACTTTCTTCCACTG
