>Addgene plasmid #60137 | 3HX4 | addgene partial sequence | sequence record 98374 | pBRrevBam 5'-GGTGATGTCGGCGATATAGG-3'
TGCGTCCGGCGTAGAGGATCGAGATCTCGATCCCGCGAAATTAATACGACTCACTATAGGGGAATTGTGA
GCGGATAACAATTCCCCTCTAGAAATAATTTTGTTTAACTTTAAGAAGGAGATATACCATGCATCATCAT
CATCATCACAGCAGCGGCAGAGAAAACTTGTATTTCCAGGGCATGGGGCAGCAGGAAAGCACTCTTGGGG
GTGCGGCCGGGGAGCCTCGCTCGCGCGGTCATGCGGCGGGGACCAGCGGTGGACCAGGAGACCATCTCCA
CGCGACGCCCGGGATGTTCGTTCAGCATTCGACTGCGATCTTCTCCGACCGGTACAAGGGACAGCGGGTG
TTGGGGAAGGGGTCTTTTGGTGAGGTGATTCTGTGCAAAGACAAGATCACCGGTCAGGAGTGTGCGGTGA
AGGTCATTAGCAAGCGCCAAGTGAAGCAGAAGACGGACAAGGAGTCTCTGCTTCGCGAGGTGCAGTTGCT
GAAGCAGCTGGACCACCCCAACATCATGAAGCTGTATGAATTCTTCGAGGACAAAGGCTACTTCTACCTC
GTCGGCGAAGTGTACACGGGAGGCGAGTTGTTCGACGAGATCATTTCCCGCAAGCGCTTCAGCGAAGTCG
ATGCGGCGCGGATCATCCGCCAAGTCCTCAGCGGCATCACGTACATGCAC
